>Addgene plasmid #241266 | Ec dnaB-pET | addgene full sequence | sequence record 482109 | Addgene NGS Result
GCGTTTCCCCCTGGAAGCTCCCTCGTGCGCTCTCCTGTTCCGACCCTGCCGCTTACCGGATACCTGTCCG
CCTTTCTCCCTTCGGGAAGCGTGGCGCTTTCTCATAGCTCACGCTGTAGGTATCTCAGTTCGGTGTAGGT
CGTTCGCTCCAAGCTGGGCTGTGTGCACGAACCCCCCGTTCAGCCCGACCGCTGCGCCTTATCCGGTAAC
TATCGTCTTGAGTCCAACCCGGTAAGACACGACTTATCGCCACTGGCAGCAGCCACTGGTAACAGGATTA
GCAGAGCGAGGTATGTAGGCGGTGCTACAGAGTTCTTGAAGTGGTGGCCTAACTACGGCTACACTAGAAG
GACAGTATTTGGTATCTGCGCTCTGCTGAAGCCAGTTACCTTCGGAAAAAGAGTTGGTAGCTCTTGATCC
GGCAAACAAACCACCGCTGGTAGCGGTGGTTTTTTTGTTTGCAAGCAGCAGATTACGCGCAGAAAAAAAG
GATCTCAAGAAGATCCTTTGATCTTTTCTACGGGGTCTGACGCTCAGTGGAACGAAAACTCACGTTAAGG
GATTTTGGTCATGAGATTATCAAAAAGGATCTTCACCTAGATCCTTTTAAATTAAAAATGAAGTTTTAAA
TCAATCTAAAGTATATATGAGTAAACTTGGTCTGACAGTTACCAATGCTTAATCAGTGAGGCACCTATCT
CAGCGATCTGTCTATTTCGTTCATCCATAGTTGCCTGACTCCCCGTCGTGTAGATAACTACGATACGGGA
GGGCTTACCATCTGGCCCCAGTGCTGCAATGATACCGCGAGACCCACGCTCACCGGCTCCAGATTTATCA
GCAATAAACCAGCCAGCCGGAAGGGCCGAGCGCAGAAGTGGTCCTGCAACTTTATCCGCCTCCATCCAGT
CTATTAATTGTTGCCGGGAAGCTAGAGTAAGTAGTTCGCCAGTTAATAGTTTGCGCAACGTTGTTGCCAT
TGCTGCAGGCATCGTGGTGTCACGCTCGTCGTTTGGTATGGCTTCATTCAGCTCCGGTTCCCAACGATCA
AGGCGAGTTACATGATCCCCCATGTTGTGCAAAAAAGCGGTTAGCTCCTTCGGTCCTCCGATCGTTGTCA
GAAGTAAGTTGGCCGCAGTGTTATCACTCATGGTTATGGCAGCACTGCATAATTCTCTTACTGTCATGCC
ATCCGTAAGATGCTTTTCTGTGACTGGTGAGTACTCAACCAAGTCATTCTGAGAATAGTGTATGCGGCGA
CCGAGTTGCTCTTGCCCGGCGTCAACACGGGATAATACCGCGCCACATAGCAGAACTTTAAAAGTGCTCA
TCATTGGAAAACGTTCTTCGGGGCGAAAACTCTCAAGGATCTTACCGCTGTTGAGATCCAGTTCGATGTA
ACCCACTCGTGCACCCAACTGATCTTCAGCATCTTTTACTTTCACCAGCGTTTCTGGGTGAGCAAAAACA
GGAAGGCAAAATGCCGCAAAAAAGGGAATAAGGGCGACACGGAAATGTTGAATACTCATACTCTTCCTTT
TTCAATATTATTGAAGCATTTATCAGGGTTATTGTCTCATGAGCGGATACATATTTGAATGTATTTAGAA
AAATAAACAAATAGGGGTTCCGCGCACATTTCCCCGAAAAGTGCCACCTGACGTCTAAGAAACCATTATT
ATCATGACATTAACCTATAAAAATAGGCGTATCACGAGGCCCTTTCGTCTTCAAGAATTCTCATGTTTGA
CAGCTTATCATCGATAAGCTTTAATGCGGTAGTTTATCACAGTTAAATTGCTAACGCAGTCAGGCACCGT
GTATGAAATCTAACAATGCGCTCATCGTCATCCTCGGCACCGTCACCCTGGATGCTGTAGGCATAGGCTT
GGTTATGCCGGTACTGCCGGGCCTCTTGCGGGATATCCGGATATAGTTCCTCCTTTCAGCAAAAAACCCC
TCAAGACCCGTTTAGAGGCCCCAAGGGGTTATGCTAGTTATTGCTCAGCGGTGGCAGCAGCCAACTCAGC
TTCCTTTCGGGCTTTGTTAGCAGCCGGATCCTTATTATTCGTCGTCGTACTGCGGCCCCGCATAGTTGTC
GAAGCGCGACCATTGACCGTTAAAGGTCAGGCGTACCGTCCCGATTGGGCCGTTACGTTGTTTACCGATA
ATAATTTCCGCGATGCCTTTTAAATCACTGTTTTCGTGATACACCTCATCACGATAGATAAACATGATCA
AGTCCGCATCCTGCTCGATAGAGCCAGATTCACGCAGGTCGGAGTTGACCGGGCGTTTGTCGGCACGTTG
TTCCAGAGAACGGTTCAACTGGGACAGCGCCACCACCGGCACGTTCAGTTCTTTCGCCAGTGCTTTCAGC
GAGCGAGAGATTTCTGCAATTTCCAGCGTACGGTTATCGGAAAGCGCCGGTACGCGCATCAGTTGCAGGT
AGTCGATCATGATAAGCCCGATGCCGCCGTGTTCACGGGCAATACGGCGTGCGCGGGAACGCACTTCCGT
TGGCGTCAGGCCGGAGGAGTCATCGATATAGATATTGCGTTTTTCGAGCAAAATACCCATGGTGCCGGAA
ATGCGCGCCCAGTCTTCGTCATCGAGCTGCCCGGTACGGATTTTAGTCTGGTCAACGCGCGACAGCGACG
CCAGAGAACGCATCATGATCTGTTCTGATGGCATCTCCAGCGAGAAGATAAGTACCGGTTTATCCTGCAA
CATCGCCGCGTTTTCGACGAGGTTCATCGCAAATGTTGTTTTACCCATCGACGGACGCGCGGCGACGATG
ATCAAATCCGACGGCTGCAAGCCAGCGGTTTTTTTGTTGAGATCGTCATAACCGGTGTTTACCCCGGTAA
CGCCATCGTGTGGCTGCTGAAACAACTGCTCAATACGCGCCACGGTTGCGTCGAGCACATCGGCGATGTT
CTTCGGCCCTTCGTCTTTGTTCGCACGACTTTCGGCAATTTTAAAGACGCGGGATTCAGCCAGATCCAGC
AGATCTTCGCTGGTACGCCCCTGCGGATCAAAACCAGCTTCGGCAATCTCATTCGCAACCGAGATCATCT
CACGGACAACGGCACGTTCACGCACGATGTCCGCATAGGCACTGATGTTAGCCGCACTTGGCGTATTTTT
TGACAGCTCTGCCAGATAAGCAAAACCACCGACGCTATCGAGTTGCCCCTGGCGTTCCAGCGATTCCGCA
AGAGTAATCAGATCGATAGGGCTACCGCTTTCCTGCAAACGCGCCATTTCAGTAAAGATATGACGGTGTG
GGCGGGTGTAAAAATCGTCTGCTACCACACGCTCGGCTACATCATCCCAGCGTTCGTTATCTAGCATTAA
ACCGCCCAACACCGACTGCTCCGCTTCGATCGAGTGCGGAGGCACTTTCAGCCCGGCAACTTGTGGATCG
CGTTCGCGGGGTTCAGCCTGCTGTTTGTTGAAGGGTTTATTTCCTGCCATATGTATATCTCCTTCTTAAA
GTTAAACAAAATTATTTCTAGAGGGGAATTGTTATCCGCTCACAATTCCCCTATAGTGAGTCGTATTAAT
TTCGCGGGATCGAGATCTCGATCCTCTACGCCGGACGCATCGTGGCCGGCATCACCGGCGCCACAGGTGC
GGTTGCTGGCGCCTATATCGCCGACATCACCGATGGGGAAGATCGGGCTCGCCACTTCGGGCTCATGAGC
GCTTGTTTCGGCGTGGGTATGGTGGCAGGCCCCGTGGCCGGGGGACTGTTGGGCGCCATCTCCTTGCATG
CACCATTCCTTGCGGCGGCGGTGCTCAACGGCCTCAACCTACTACTGGGCTGCTTCCTAATGCAGGAGTC
GCATAAGGGAGAGCGTCGAGATCCCGGACACCATCGAATGGCGCAAAACCTTTCGCGGTATGGCATGATA
GCGCCCGGAAGAGAGTCAATTCAGGGTGGTGAATGTGAAACCAGTAACGTTATACGATGTCGCAGAGTAT
GCCGGTGTCTCTTATCAGACCGTTTCCCGCGTGGTGAACCAGGCCAGCCACGTTTCTGCGAAAACGCGGG
AAAAAGTGGAAGCGGCGATGGCGGAGCTGAATTACATTCCCAACCGCGTGGCACAACAACTGGCGGGCAA
ACAGTCGTTGCTGATTGGCGTTGCCACCTCCAGTCTGGCCCTGCACGCGCCGTCGCAAATTGTCGCGGCG
ATTAAATCTCGCGCCGATCAACTGGGTGCCAGCGTGGTGGTGTCGATGGTAGAACGAAGCGGCGTCGAAG
CCTGTAAAGCGGCGGTGCACAATCTTCTCGCGCAACGCGTCAGTGGGCTGATCATTAACTATCCGCTGGA
TGACCAGGATGCCATTGCTGTGGAAGCTGCCTGCACTAATGTTCCGGCGTTATTTCTTGATGTCTCTGAC
CAGACACCCATCAACAGTATTATTTTCTCCCATGAAGACGGTACGCGACTGGGCGTGGAGCATCTGGTCG
CATTGGGTCACCAGCAAATCGCGCTGTTAGCGGGCCCATTAAGTTCTGTCTCGGCGCGTCTGCGTCTGGC
TGGCTGGCATAAATATCTCACTCGCAATCAAATTCAGCCGATAGCGGAACGGGAAGGCGACTGGAGTGCC
ATGTCCGGTTTTCAACAAACCATGCAAATGCTGAATGAGGGCATCGTTCCCACTGCGATGCTGGTTGCCA
ACGATCAGATGGCGCTGGGCGCAATGCGCGCCATTACCGAGTCCGGGCTGCGCGTTGGTGCGGATATCTC
GGTAGTGGGATACGACGATACCGAAGACAGCTCATGTTATATCCCGCCGTTAACCACCATCAAACAGGAT
TTTCGCCTGCTGGGGCAAACCAGCGTGGACCGCTTGCTGCAACTCTCTCAGGGCCAGGCGGTGAAGGGCA
ATCAGCTGTTGCCCGTCTCACTGGTGAAAAGAAAAACCACCCTGGCGCCCAATACGCAAACCGCCTCTCC
CCGCGCGTTGGCCGATTCATTAATGCAGCTGGCACGACAGGTTTCCCGACTGGAAAGCGGGCAGTGAGCG
CAACGCAATTAATGTAAGTTAGCTCACTCATTAGGCACCGGGATCTCGACCGATGCCCTTGAGAGCCTTC
AACCCAGTCAGCTCCTTCCGGTGGGCGCGGGGCATGACTATCGTCGCCGCACTTATGACTGTCTTCTTTA
TCATGCAACTCGTAGGACAGGTGCCGGCAGCGCTCTGGGTCATTTTCGGCGAGGACCGCTTTCGCTGGAG
CGCGACGATGATCGGCCTGTCGCTTGCGGTATTCGGAATCTTGCACGCCCTCGCTCAAGCCTTCGTCACT
GGTCCCGCCACCAAACGTTTCGGCGAGAAGCAGGCCATTATCGCCGGCATGGCGGCCGACGCGCTGGGCT
ACGTCTTGCTGGCGTTCGCGACGCGAGGCTGGATGGCCTTCCCCATTATGATTCTTCTCGCTTCCGGCGG
CATCGGGATGCCCGCGTTGCAGGCCATGCTGTCCAGGCAGGTAGATGACGACCATCAGGGACAGCTTCAA
GGATCGCTCGCGGCTCTTACCAGCCTAACTTCGATCATTGGACCGCTGATCGTCACGGCGATTTATGCCG
CCTCGGCGAGCACATGGAACGGGTTGGCATGGATTGTAGGCGCCGCCCTATACCTTGTCTGCCTCCCCGC
GTTGCGTCGCGGTGCATGGAGCCGGGCCACCTCGACCTGAATGGAAGCCGGCGGCACCTCGCTAACGGAT
TCACCACTCCAAGAATTGGAGCCAATCAATTCTTGCGGAGAACTGTGAATGCGCAAACCAACCCTTGGCA
GAACATATCCATCGCGTCCGCCATCTCCAGCAGCCGCACGCGGCGCATCTCGGGCAGCGTTGGGTCCTGG
CCACGGGTGCGCATGATCGTGCTCCTGTCGTTGAGGACCCGGCTAGGCTGGCGGGGTTGCCTTACTGGTT
AGCAGAATGAATCACCGATACGCGAGCGAACGTGAAGCGACTGCTGCTGCAAAACGTCTGCGACCTGAGC
AACAACATGAATGGTCTTCGGTTTCCGTGTTTCGTAAAGTCTGGAAACGCGGAAGTCAGCGCCCTGCACC
ATTATGTTCCGGATCTGCATCGCAGGATGCTGCTGGCTACCCTGTGGAACACCTACATCTGTATTAACGA
AGCGCTGGCATTGACCCTGAGTGATTTTTCTCTGGTCCCGCCGCATCCATACCGCCAGTTGTTTACCCTC
ACAACGTTCCAGTAACCGGGCATGTTCATCATCAGTAACCCGTATCGTGAGCATCCTCTCTCGTTTCATC
GGTATCATTACCCCCATGAACAGAAATCCCCCTTACACGGAGGCATCAGTGACCAAACAGGAAAAAACCG
CCCTTAACATGGCCCGCTTTATCAGAAGCCAGACATTAACGCTTCTGGAGAAACTCAACGAGCTGGACGC
GGATGAACAGGCAGACATCTGTGAATCGCTTCACGACCACGCTGATGAGCTTTACCGCAGCTGCCTCGCG
CGTTTCGGTGATGACGGTGAAAACCTCTGACACATGCAGCTCCCGGAGACGGTCACAGCTTGTCTGTAAG
CGGATGCCGGGAGCAGACAAGCCCGTCAGGGCGCGTCAGCGGGTGTTGGCGGGTGTCGGGGCGCAGCCAT
GACCCAGTCACGTAGCGATAGCGGAGTGTATACTGGCTTAACTATGCGGCATCAGAGCAGATTGTACTGA
GAGTGCACCATTGCGGTGTGAAATACCGCACAGATGCGTAAGGAGAAAATACCGCATCAGGCGCTCTTCC
GCTTCCTCGCTCACTGACTCGCTGCGCTCGGTCGTTCGGCTGCGGCGAGCGGTATCAGCTCACTCAAAGG
CGGTAATACGGTTATCCACAGAATCAGGGGATAACGCAGGAAAGAACATGTGAGCAAAAGGCCAGCAAAA
GGCCAGGAACCGTAAAAAGGCCGCGTTGCTGGCGTTTTTCCATAGGCTCCGCCCCCCTGACGAGCATCAC
AAAAATCGACGCTCAAGTCAGAGGTGGCGAAACCCGACAGGACTATAAAGATACCAG
Features (pLannotate 1.2.2; 19 found; start..end, strand, type, name):
    669..1529    -  CDS            AmpR: β-lactamase; bla; confers resistance to ampicillin, carbenicillin, and related antibiotics
   1530..1634    -  promoter       AmpR promoter: bla
   1747..1775    +  promoter       tet promoter: E. coli promoter for tetracycline efflux protein gene
   1823..1927    +  CDS            TcR (fragment): tetracycline efflux protein; tet; confers resistance to tetracycline
   1950..1997    -  terminator     T7 terminator: transcription terminator for bacteriophage T7 RNA polymerase
   2005..2054    -  CDS            SET1 (fragment): solubility-enhancement tag derived from T7 phage gene 10B
   2068..3480    -  CDS            dnaB: DNAB_ECOLI - Also known as groP, grpA. Experimental evidence at protein level: Swiss-Prot protein existence level 1. Participates in initiation and elongation during chromosome replication; it exhibits DNA-dependent ATPase activity and contains distinct active sites for ATP binding, DNA binding, and interaction with DnaC protein, primase, and other prepriming proteins. From Escherichia coli (strain K12).
   3488..3510    -  RBS            RBS: efficient ribosome binding site from bacteriophage T7 gene 10 (Olins and Rangwala, 1989)
   3525..3549    -  protein_bind   lac operator: The lac repressor binds to the lac operator to inhibit transcription in E. coli. This inhibition can be relieved by adding lactose or isopropyl-β-D-thiogalactopyranoside (IPTG). lac repressor encoded by lacI
   3550..3568    -  promoter       T7 promoter: promoter for bacteriophage T7 RNA polymerase
   3590..3869    +  CDS            TcR (fragment): tetracycline efflux protein; tet; confers resistance to tetracycline
   3877..3954    +  promoter       lacI promoter: lacI
   3955..5037    +  CDS            lacI: lac repressor; lacI; The lac repressor binds to the lac operator to inhibit transcription in E. coli. This inhibition can be relieved by adding lactose or isopropyl-β-D-thiogalactopyranoside (IPTG).
   5050..5071    +  protein_bind   CAP binding site: CAP binding activates transcription in the presence of cAMP. E. coli catabolite activator protein
   5086..5710    +  CDS            TcR (fragment): tetracycline efflux protein; tet; confers resistance to tetracycline
   5952..6332    -  CDS            YPB1_ECOLX: Protein predicted: Swiss-Prot protein existence level 4. From Escherichia coli.
   6349..6540    +  CDS            rop: Rop protein, which maintains plasmids at low copy number; rop
   6642..6781    +  misc_feature   bom: basis of mobility region from pBR322
   6967..498     -  rep_origin     ori (across the origin): high-copy-number ColE1/pMB1/pBR322/pUC origin of replication
