[The description below was written by a language model from this plasmid's Addgene catalogue record and pLannotate feature annotations shown in this document.]
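Description:
Ec dnaB-pET is a bacterial expression plasmid built for over-producing the Escherichia coli DnaB protein, the replicative helicase that acts in initiation and elongation of chromosome replication and interacts with DnaC and primase. The catalogue lists the backbone as pET(3c). The sequenced 7,057 nt plasmid has the pBR322-derived architecture of that vector family: a ColE1/pMB1-type origin accompanied by the rop gene and the bom mobility region, which fits the recorded low copy number, and an ampicillin resistance gene (β-lactamase) with its own promoter for selection. Several disconnected fragments of the tetracycline resistance gene and its promoter are leftovers of the pBR322 ancestor and are not expected to be functional.

The dnaB open reading frame lies downstream of a T7 promoter and the efficient ribosome binding site from phage T7 gene 10, and is followed by the T7 terminator. A short fragment annotated as a gene 10-derived solubility tag sits between the coding sequence and the terminator. It is probably residual vector sequence, and no affinity tag is annotated on the protein. The feature table also shows a lac operator immediately after the T7 promoter and a plasmid-borne lacI gene with its promoter. These elements are not part of the basic pET-3c design, so the sequenced construct appears to carry a T7lac arrangement despite the backbone name. In this arrangement, lac repressor holds transcription down until IPTG is added, and expression requires a host that supplies T7 RNA polymerase. The cloning sites used are not recorded. The plasmid is suited to producing recombinant DnaB, for example for biochemical work on the replication machinery.
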