Addgene plasmid #241266: Ec dnaB-pET
Purpose: Over-express Ec dnaB subunit in E. coli
Depositing lab: Michael O'Donnell. Depositing organization: Rockefeller University.
Backbone
  Vector backbone: pET(3c)
  Vector type: Bacterial Expression
Growth in bacteria
  Bacterial resistance: Ampicillin, 100 μg/mL
  Growth temperature: 37°C
  Growth strain: DH5alpha
  Copy number: Low Copy
Gene/Insert
  Gene/Insert name: dnaB
  Species: E. coli
  Cloning method: Restriction Enzyme; 5′ cloning site Unknown (unknown if destroyed)
Terms and licenses: Academic/Nonprofit Terms; Industry Terms: Not Available to Industry
How to cite: Ec dnaB-pET was a gift from Michael O'Donnell (Addgene plasmid # 241266 ; http://n2t.net/addgene:241266 ; RRID:Addgene_241266)
